Addgene plasmid #105932: pcDNA AXL
Purpose: Mammalian expression of myc-His tagged AXL
Depositing lab: Rosa Marina Melillo. Depositing organization: University of Naples Federico II. Publication: Molecular mechanism of 17-allylamino-17-demethoxygeldanamycin (17-AAG)-induced AXL receptor tyrosine kinase degradation. Krishnamoorthy GP, Guida T, Alfano L, Avilla E, Santoro M, Carlomagno F, Melillo RM. J Biol Chem. 2013 Jun 14;288(24):17481-94. doi: 10.1074/jbc.M112.439422. Epub 2013 Apr 29. PubMed 23629654.
Backbone
  Vector backbone: pcDNA4/TO/myc/HIS
  Vector type: Mammalian Expression
Growth in bacteria
  Bacterial resistance: Ampicillin, 100 μg/mL
  Growth temperature: 37°C
  Growth strain: DH5alpha
  Copy number: Unknown
Gene/Insert
  Gene/Insert name: AXL
  Species: H. sapiens (human)
  GenBank ID: AAH32229.1
  Entrez Gene: AXL (a.k.a. ARK, AXL3, JTK11, Tyro7, UFO)
  Promoter: tet-inducible CMV
  Tag / fusion protein: myc (C terminal on backbone); His (C terminal on backbone)
  Cloning method: Restriction Enzyme; 5′ cloning site BamHI (unknown if destroyed); 3′ cloning site EcoRI (unknown if destroyed)
  Sequencing primers: 5′ CMV-F
Terms and licenses: Academic/Nonprofit Terms; Industry Terms: Not Available to Industry
How to cite: pcDNA AXL was a gift from Rosa Marina Melillo (Addgene plasmid # 105932 ; http://n2t.net/addgene:105932 ; RRID:Addgene_105932)
