[The description below was written by a language model from this plasmid's Addgene catalogue record and pLannotate feature annotations shown in this document.]
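Description:
pcDNA AXL is a 7,848 nt mammalian expression plasmid built on the pcDNA4/TO/myc/HIS backbone and carrying the human AXL receptor tyrosine kinase (also known as UFO, ARK, JTK11 or Tyro7). It is propagated in E. coli through a high-copy ColE1/pUC-type origin with ampicillin selection from the β-lactamase gene. An f1 origin is also present for single-stranded DNA production. A second marker cassette places the Sh ble gene (bleomycin/phleomycin/Zeocin resistance) under tandem SV40 early and bacterial EM7 promoters, followed by an SV40 polyadenylation signal. This allows selection of stably transfected mammalian cells.

The AXL coding sequence, cloned between BamHI and EcoRI sites, sits downstream of the CMV immediate early enhancer and promoter. Short tet operator matches are annotated immediately after the promoter, consistent with the catalogue's description of a tet-inducible CMV promoter. In this type of design, the promoter behaves as a strong constitutive CMV promoter in ordinary cells. In cells that express the Tet repressor, it is held off until tetracycline or doxycycline is added. Transcripts terminate at the bovine growth hormone polyadenylation signal. The catalogue lists backbone-encoded C-terminal myc and His tags fused to AXL. The feature table does not annotate them separately, although there is a gap between the end of the AXL annotation and the polyA signal where they would lie.

The stated purpose is mammalian expression of myc-His tagged AXL, which permits detection or pull-down through the epitope tags. The associated publication concerns 17-AAG-induced degradation of the AXL receptor.
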