Features (pLannotate 1.2.2; 22 found; start..end, strand, type, name):
    170..549     +  enhancer       CMV enhancer: human cytomegalovirus immediate early enhancer
    550..753     +  promoter       CMV promoter: human cytomegalovirus (CMV) immediate early promoter
    755..774     +  promoter       PLtetO-1 promoter (fragment): modified phage lambda PL promoter with tet operator sites (Lutz and Bujard, 1997)
    776..795     +  promoter       PLtetO-1 promoter (fragment): modified phage lambda PL promoter with tet operator sites (Lutz and Bujard, 1997)
    803..836     +  promoter       TRE3GV promoter (fragment): 3rd-generation Tet-responsive promoter that can be activated by binding of Tet-On® 3G, optimized for retroviral and lentiviral vectors
    970..3651    +  CDS            AXL: UFO_HUMAN - Also known as UFO. Experimental evidence at protein level: Swiss-Prot protein existence level 1. (Microbial infection) Acts as a receptor for Ebolavirus, possibly through GAS6 binding to phosphatidyl-serine at the surface of virion envelope. From Homo sapiens (Human).
   3797..4021    +  polyA_signal   bGH poly(A) signal: bovine growth hormone polyadenylation signal
   4025..4046    +  promoter       SV40 promoter (fragment): SV40 enhancer and early promoter
   4067..4495    +  rep_origin     f1 ori (sequence partly withheld): f1 bacteriophage origin of replication; arrow indicates direction of (+) strand synthesis
   4509..4838    +  promoter       SV40 promoter: SV40 enhancer and early promoter
   4886..4933    +  promoter       EM7 promoter: synthetic bacterial promoter&nbsp
   4952..5326    +  CDS            BleoR: antibiotic-binding protein; Sh ble from Streptoalloteichus hindustanus; confers resistance to bleomycin, phleomycin, and Zeocin™
   5336..5461    +  CDS            ble (fragment): BLE_KLEPN - Experimental evidence at protein level: Swiss-Prot protein existence level 1. Binding protein with a strong affinity to the bleomycin family of antibiotics. Binds to CL990; an antimitotic-antibiotic compound. From Klebsiella pneumoniae.
   5456..5577    +  polyA_signal   SV40 poly(A) signal: SV40 polyadenylation signal
   5650..5666    -  protein_bind   lac operator: The lac repressor binds to the lac operator to inhibit transcription in E. coli. This inhibition can be relieved by adding lactose or isopropyl-β-D-thiogalactopyranoside (IPTG). lac repressor encoded by lacI
   5674..5704    -  promoter       lac promoter: promoter for the E. coli lac operon
   5719..5740    -  protein_bind   CAP binding site: CAP binding activates transcription in the presence of cAMP. E. coli catabolite activator protein
   5753..5845    -  CDS            lacI (fragment): lac repressor; lacI; The lac repressor binds to the lac operator to inhibit transcription in E. coli. This inhibition can be relieved by adding lactose or isopropyl-β-D-thiogalactopyranoside (IPTG).
   6028..6616    -  rep_origin     ori: high-copy-number ColE1/pMB1/pBR322/pUC origin of replication
   6787..7647    -  CDS            AmpR: β-lactamase; bla; confers resistance to ampicillin, carbenicillin, and related antibiotics
   7648..7752    -  promoter       AmpR promoter: bla
   7811..15      -  misc_feature   bom (fragment) (across the origin): basis of mobility region from pBR322
>Addgene plasmid #105932 | pcDNA AXL | addgene full sequence | sequence record 204366 | Addgene NGS Result
TAGTTAAGCCAGTATCTGCTCCCTGCTTGTGTGTTGGAGGTCGCTGAGTAGTGCGCGAGCAAAATTTAAG
CTACAACAAGGCAAGGCTTGACCGACAATTGCATGAAGAATCTGCTTAGGGTTAGGCGTTTTGCGCTGCT
TCGCGATGTACGGGCCAGATATACGCGTTGACATTGATTATTGACTAGTTATTAATAGTAATCAATTACG
GGGTCATTAGTTCATAGCCCATATATGGAGTTCCGCGTTACATAACTTACGGTAAATGGCCCGCCTGGCT
GACCGCCCAACGACCCCCGCCCATTGACGTCAATAATGACGTATGTTCCCATAGTAACGCCAATAGGGAC
TTTCCATTGACGTCAATGGGTGGAGTATTTACGGTAAACTGCCCACTTGGCAGTACATCAAGTGTATCAT
ATGCCAAGTACGCCCCCTATTGACGTCAATGACGGTAAATGGCCCGCCTGGCATTATGCCCAGTACATGA
CCTTATGGGACTTTCCTACTTGGCAGTACATCTACGTATTAGTCATCGCTATTACCATGGTGATGCGGTT
TTGGCAGTACATCAATGGGCGTGGATAGCGGTTTGACTCACGGGGATTTCCAAGTCTCCACCCCATTGAC
GTCAATGGGAGTTTGTTTTGGCACCAAAATCAACGGGACTTTCCAAAATGTCGTAACAACTCCGCCCCAT
TGACGCAAATGGGCGGTAGGCGTGTACGGTGGGAGGTCTATATAAGCAGAGCTCTCCCTATCAGTGATAG
AGATCTCCCTATCAGTGATAGAGATCGTCGACGAGCTCGTTTAGTGAACCGTCAGATCGCCTGGAGACGC
CATCCACGCTGTTTTGACCTCCATAGAAGACACCGGGACCGATCCAGCCTCCGGACTCTAGCGTTTAAAC
TTAAGCTTGGTACCGAGCTCGGATCCAGCCCAACAACTTCTGAGGAAAGTTTGGCACCCATGGCGTGGCG
GTGCCCCAGGATGGGCAGGGTCCCGCTGGCCTGGTGCTTGGCGCTGTGCGGCTGGGCGTGCATGGCCCCC
AGGGGCACGCAGGCTGAAGAAAGTCCCTTCGTGGGCAACCCAGGGAATATCACAGGTGCCCGGGGACTCA
CGGGCACCCTTCGGTGTCAGCTCCAGGTTCAGGGAGAGCCCCCCGAGGTACATTGGCTTCGGGATGGACA
GATCCTGGAGCTCGCGGACAGCACCCAGACCCAGGTGCCCCTGGGTGAGGATGAACAGGATGACTGGATA
GTGGTCAGCCAGCTCAGAATCACCTCCCTGCAGCTTTCCGACACGGGACAGTACCAGTGTTTGGTGTTTC
TGGGACATCAGACCTTCGTGTCCCAGCCTGGCTATGTTGGGCTGGAGGGCTTGCCTTACTTCCTGGAGGA
GCCCGAAGACAGGACTGTGGCCGCCAACACCCCCTTCAACCTGAGCTGCCAAGCTCAGGGACCCCCAGAG
CCCGTGGACCTACTCTGGCTCCAGGATGCTGTCCCCCTGGCCACGGCTCCAGGTCACGGCCCCCAGCGCA
GCCTGCATGTTCCAGGGCTGAACAAGACATCCTCTTTCTCCTGCGAAGCCCATAACGCCAAGGGGGTCAC
CACATCCCGCACAGCCACCATCACAGTGCTCCCCCAGCAGCCCCGTAACCTCCACCTGGTCTCCCGCCAA
CCCACGGAGCTGGAGGTGGCTTGGACTCCAGGCCTGAGCGGCATCTACCCCCTGACCCACTGCACCCTGC
AGGCTGTGCTGTCAGACGATGGGATGGGCATCCAGGCGGGAGAACCAGACCCCCCAGAGGAGCCCCTCAC
CTCGCAAGCATCCGTGCCCCCCCATCAGCTTCGGCTAGGCAGCCTCCATCCTCACACCCCTTATCACATC
CGCGTGGCATGCACCAGCAGCCAGGGCCCCTCATCCTGGACCCACTGGCTTCCTGTGGAGACGCCGGAGG
GAGTGCCCCTGGGCCCCCCTGAGAACATTAGTGCTACGCGGAATGGGAGCCAGGCCTTCGTGCATTGGCA
AGAGCCCCGGGCGCCCCTGCAGGGTACCCTGTTAGGGTACCGGCTGGCGTATCAAGGCCAGGACACCCCA
GAGGTGCTAATGGACATAGGGCTAAGGCAAGAGGTGACCCTGGAGCTGCAGGGGGACGGGTCTGTGTCCA
ATCTGACAGTGTGTGTGGCAGCCTACACTGCTGCTGGGGATGGACCCTGGAGCCTCCCAGTACCCCTGGA
GGCCTGGCGCCCAGGGCAAGCACAGCCAGTCCACCAGCTGGTGAAGGAACCTTCAACTCCTGCCTTCTCG
TGGCCCTGGTGGTATGTACTGCTAGGAGCAGTCGTGGCCGCTGCCTGTGTCCTCATCTTGGCTCTCTTCC
TTGTCCACCGGCGAAAGAAGGAGACCCGTTATGGAGAAGTGTTTGAACCAACAGTGGAAAGAGGTGAACT
GGTAGTCAGGTACCGCGTGCGCAAGTCCTACAGTCGTCGGACCACTGAAGCTACCTTGAACAGCTTGGGC
ATCAGTGAAGAGCTGAAGGAGAAGCTGCGGGATGTGATGGTGGACCGGCACAAGGTGGCCCTGGGGAAGA
CTCTGGGAGAGGGAGAGTTTGGAGCTGTGATGGAAGGCCAGCTCAACCAGGACGACTCCATCCTCAAGGT
GGCTGTGAAGACGATGAAGATTGCCATCTGCACGAGGTCAGAGCTGGAGGATTTCCTGAGTGAAGCGGTC
TGCATGAAGGAATTTGACCATCCCAACGTCATGAGGCTCATCGGTGTCTGTTTCCAGGGTTCTGAACGAG
AGAGCTTCCCAGCACCTGTGGTCATCTTACCTTTCATGAAACATGGAGACCTACACAGCTTCCTCCTCTA
TTCCCGGCTCGGGGACCAGCCAGTGTACCTGCCCACTCAGATGCTAGTGAAGTTCATGGCAGACATCGCC
AGTGGCATGGAGTATCTGAGTACCAAGAGATTCATACACCGGGACCTGGCGGCCAGGAACTGCATGCTGA
ATGAGAACATGTCCGTGTGTGTGGCGGACTTCGGGCTCTCCAAGAAGATCTACAATGGGGACTACTACCG
CCAGGGACGTATCGCCAAGATGCCAGTCAAGTGGATTGCCATTGAGAGTCTAGCTGACCGTGTCTACACC
AGCAAGAGCGATGTGTGGTCCTTCGGGGTGACAATGTGGGAGATTGCCACAAGAGGCCAAACCCCATATC
CGGGCGTGGAGAACAGCGAGATTTATGACTATCTGCGCCGGGGAAATCGCCTGAAGCAGCCTGCGGACTG
TCTGGATGGACTGTATGCCTTGATGTCGCGGTGCTGGGAGCTAAATCCCCAGGACCGGCCAAGTTTTACA
GAGCTGCGGGAAGATTTGGAGAACACACTGAAGGCCTTGCCTCCTGCCCAGGAGCCTGACGAAATCCTCT
ATGTCAACATGGATGAGGGTGGAGGTTATCCTGAACCCCCTGGAGCTGCAGGAGGAGCTGACCCCCCAAC
CCAGCCAGACCCTAAGGATTCCTGTAGCTGCCTCACTGCGGCTGAGGTCCATCCTGCTGGACGCTATGTC
CTCTGCCCTTCCACAACCCCTAGCCCCGCTCAGCCTGCTGATAGGGGCTCCCCAGCAGCCCCAGGGCAGG
AGGATGGTGCCGAATTCTGCAGATATCCAGCACAGTGGCGGCCGCTCGAGTCTAGAGGGCCCTTCGAACA
AAAACTCATCTCAGAAGAGGATCTGAATATGCATACCGGTCATCATCACCATCACCATTGAGTTTAAACC
CGCTGATCAGCCTCGACTGTGCCTTCTAGTTGCCAGCCATCTGTTGTTTGCCCCTCCCCCGTGCCTTCCT
TGACCCTGGAAGGTGCCACTCCCACTGTCCTTTCCTAATAAAATGAGGAAATTGCATCGCATTGTCTGAG
TAGGTGTCATTCTATTCTGGGGGGTGGGGTGGGGCAGGACAGCAAGGGGGAGGATTGGGAAGACAATAGC
AGGCATGCTGGGGATGCGGTGGGCTCTATGGCTTCTGAGGCGGAAAGAACCAGCTGGGGCTCTAGGGGGT
ATCCCC
[124 nt withheld, positions 4067-4190]
C
[91 nt withheld, positions 4192-4282]
A
[49 nt withheld, positions 4284-4332]
CCTTTGACGTTGGAGTCCACGTTCTTT
[37 nt withheld, positions 4360-4396]
ACCCTATCTCGGTCTATTCTTTTGATTTATAAGGGATTTTGCCGATTTCGGCCTATTGGTTAAAAAATGA
GCTGATTTAACAAAAATTTAACGCGAATTAATTCTGTGGAATGTGTGTCAGTTAGGGTGTGGAAAGTCCC
CAGGCTCCCCAGCAGGCAGAAGTATGCAAAGCATGCATCTCAATTAGTCAGCAACCAGGTGTGGAAAGTC
CCCAGGCTCCCCAGCAGGCAGAAGTATGCAAAGCATGCATCTCAATTAGTCAGCAACCATAGTCCCGCCC
CTAACTCCGCCCATCCCGCCCCTAACTCCGCCCAGTTCCGCCCATTCTCCGCCCCATGGCTGACTAATTT
TTTTTATTTATGCAGAGGCCGAGGCCGCCTCTGCCTCTGAGCTATTCCAGAAGTAGTGAGGAGGCTTTTT
TGGAGGCCTAGGCTTTTGCAAAAAGCTCCCGGGAGCTTGTATATCCATTTTCGGATCTGATCAGCACGTG
TTGACAATTAATCATCGGCATAGTATATCGGCATAGTATAATACGACAAGGTGAGGAACTAAACCATGGC
CAAGTTGACCAGTGCCGTTCCGGTGCTCACCGCGCGCGACGTCGCCGGAGCGGTCGAGTTCTGGACCGAC
CGGCTCGGGTTCTCCCGGGACTTCGTGGAGGACGACTTCGCCGGTGTGGTCCGGGACGACGTGACCCTGT
TCATCAGCGCGGTCCAGGACCAGGTGGTGCCGGACAACACCCTGGCCTGGGTGTGGGTGCGCGGCCTGGA
CGAGCTGTACGCCGAGTGGTCGGAGGTCGTGTCCACGAACTTCCGGGACGCCTCCGGGCCGGCCATGACC
GAGATCGGCGAGCAGCCGTGGGGGCGGGAGTTCGCCCTGCGCGACCCGGCCGGCAACTGCGTGCACTTCG
TGGCCGAGGAGCAGGACTGACACGTGCTACGAGATTTCGATTCCACCGCCGCCTTCTATGAAAGGTTGGG
CTTCGGAATCGTTTTCCGGGACGCCGGCTGGATGATCCTCCAGCGCGGGGATCTCATGCTGGAGTTCTTC
GCCCACCCCAACTTGTTTATTGCAGCTTATAATGGTTACAAATAAAGCAATAGCATCACAAATTTCACAA
ATAAAGCATTTTTTTCACTGCATTCTAGTTGTGGTTTGTCCAAACTCATCAATGTATCTTATCATGTCTG
TATACCGTCGACCTCTAGCTAGAGCTTGGCGTAATCATGGTCATAGCTGTTTCCTGTGTGAAATTGTTAT
CCGCTCACAATTCCACACAACATACGAGCCGGAAGCATAAAGTGTAAAGCCTGGGGTGCCTAATGAGTGA
GCTAACTCACATTAATTGCGTTGCGCTCACTGCCCGCTTTCCAGTCGGGAAACCTGTCGTGCCAGCTGCA
TTAATGAATCGGCCAACGCGCGGGGAGAGGCGGTTTGCGTATTGGGCGCTCTTCCGCTTCCTCGCTCACT
GACTCGCTGCGCTCGGTCGTTCGGCTGCGGCGAGCGGTATCAGCTCACTCAAAGGCGGTAATACGGTTAT
CCACAGAATCAGGGGATAACGCAGGAAAGAACATGTGAGCAAAAGGCCAGCAAAAGGCCAGGAACCGTAA
AAAGGCCGCGTTGCTGGCGTTTTTCCATAGGCTCCGCCCCCCTGACGAGCATCACAAAAATCGACGCTCA
AGTCAGAGGTGGCGAAACCCGACAGGACTATAAAGATACCAGGCGTTTCCCCCTGGAAGCTCCCTCGTGC
GCTCTCCTGTTCCGACCCTGCCGCTTACCGGATACCTGTCCGCCTTTCTCCCTTCGGGAAGCGTGGCGCT
TTCTCATAGCTCACGCTGTAGGTATCTCAGTTCGGTGTAGGTCGTTCGCTCCAAGCTGGGCTGTGTGCAC
GAACCCCCCGTTCAGCCCGACCGCTGCGCCTTATCCGGTAACTATCGTCTTGAGTCCAACCCGGTAAGAC
ACGACTTATCGCCACTGGCAGCAGCCACTGGTAACAGGATTAGCAGAGCGAGGTATGTAGGCGGTGCTAC
AGAGTTCTTGAAGTGGTGGCCTAACTACGGCTACACTAGAAGAACAGTATTTGGTATCTGCGCTCTGCTG
AAGCCAGTTACCTTCGGAAAAAGAGTTGGTAGCTCTTGATCCGGCAAACAAACCACCGCTGGTAGCGGTG
GTTTTTTTGTTTGCAAGCAGCAGATTACGCGCAGAAAAAAAGGATCTCAAGAAGATCCTTTGATCTTTTC
TACGGGGTCTGACGCTCAGTGGAACGAAAACTCACGTTAAGGGATTTTGGTCATGAGATTATCAAAAAGG
ATCTTCACCTAGATCCTTTTAAATTAAAAATGAAGTTTTAAATCAATCTAAAGTATATATGAGTAAACTT
GGTCTGACAGTTACCAATGCTTAATCAGTGAGGCACCTATCTCAGCGATCTGTCTATTTCGTTCATCCAT
AGTTGCCTGACTCCCCGTCGTGTAGATAACTACGATACGGGAGGGCTTACCATCTGGCCCCAGTGCTGCA
ATGATACCGCGAGACCCACGCTCACCGGCTCCAGATTTATCAGCAATAAACCAGCCAGCCGGAAGGGCCG
AGCGCAGAAGTGGTCCTGCAACTTTATCCGCCTCCATCCAGTCTATTAATTGTTGCCGGGAAGCTAGAGT
AAGTAGTTCGCCAGTTAATAGTTTGCGCAACGTTGTTGCCATTGCTACAGGCATCGTGGTGTCACGCTCG
TCGTTTGGTATGGCTTCATTCAGCTCCGGTTCCCAACGATCAAGGCGAGTTACATGATCCCCCATGTTGT
GCAAAAAAGCGGTTAGCTCCTTCGGTCCTCCGATCGTTGTCAGAAGTAAGTTGGCCGCAGTGTTATCACT
CATGGTTATGGCAGCACTGCATAATTCTCTTACTGTCATGCCATCCGTAAGATGCTTTTCTGTGACTGGT
GAGTACTCAACCAAGTCATTCTGAGAATAGTGTATGCGGCGACCGAGTTGCTCTTGCCCGGCGTCAATAC
GGGATAATACCGCGCCACATAGCAGAACTTTAAAAGTGCTCATCATTGGAAAACGTTCTTCGGGGCGAAA
ACTCTCAAGGATCTTACCGCTGTTGAGATCCAGTTCGATGTAACCCACTCGTGCACCCAACTGATCTTCA
GCATCTTTTACTTTCACCAGCGTTTCTGGGTGAGCAAAAACAGGAAGGCAAAATGCCGCAAAAAAGGGAA
TAAGGGCGACACGGAAATGTTGAATACTCATACTCTTCCTTTTTCAATATTATTGAAGCATTTATCAGGG
TTATTGTCTCATGAGCGGATACATATTTGAATGTATTTAGAAAAATAAACAAATAGGGGTTCCGCGCACA
TTTCCCCGAAAAGTGCCACCTGACGTCGACGGATCGGGAGATCTCCCGATCCCCTATGGTGCACTCTCAG
TACAATCTGCTCTGATGCCGCA
